Addgene plasmid #224573: pSuper DGK alfa mouse
Purpose: Negative Control for expression downregulation of DGK alfa human in human cells
Depositing lab: Isabel Mérida. Depositing organization: Centro Nacional de Biotecnologia (CNB). Publication: Predominant contribution of DGKzeta over DGKalpha in the control of PKC/PDK-1-regulated functions in T cells. Avila-Flores A, Arranz-Nicolas J, Andrada E, Soutar D, Merida I. Immunol Cell Biol. 2017 Jul;95(6):549-563. doi: 10.1038/icb.2017.7. Epub 2017 Feb 6. PubMed 28163304.
Backbone
  Vector backbone: pSUPER
  Backbone manufacturer: Oligoengine
  Backbone size w/o insert (bp): 3176
  Vector type: RNAi
Growth in bacteria
  Bacterial resistance: Ampicillin, 100 μg/mL
  Growth temperature: 37°C
  Growth strain: DH5alpha
  Copy number: High Copy
Gene/Insert
  Gene/Insert name: sh RNAi Diacylglycerol kinase alfa mouse
  gRNA/shRNA sequence: ACACAAGACCACAGATGATttcaagagaATCATCTGTGGTCTTGTGT
  Species: M. musculus (mouse)
  Insert size (bp): 64
  Entrez Gene: Dgka (a.k.a. 80kDa, AW146112, Dagk1)
  Promoter: H1
  Cloning method: Restriction Enzyme; 5′ cloning site Bgl2 (destroyed during cloning); 3′ cloning site Hind3 (not destroyed)
  Sequencing primers: 5′ T7
Terms and licenses: Academic/Nonprofit Terms; Industry Terms: Not Available to Industry
How to cite: pSuper DGK alfa mouse was a gift from Isabel Mérida (Addgene plasmid # 224573 ; http://n2t.net/addgene:224573 ; RRID:Addgene_224573)
