[The description below was written by a language model from this plasmid's Addgene catalogue record and pLannotate feature annotations shown in this document.]
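Description:
pSuper DGK alfa mouse is an RNA interference plasmid built on the pSUPER backbone, a small pBluescript-derived vector designed for expressing short hairpin RNAs in mammalian cells after transfection. It is propagated in E. coli as a high-copy plasmid through a ColE1/pUC-type origin and is selected with ampicillin via the β-lactamase gene and its native promoter. The feature table also shows typical pBluescript remnants: an f1 phage origin, a lacZα fragment with the lac promoter, operator and CAP site, flanking T7 and T3 promoters, and two portions of the multiple cloning site. No mammalian selection marker or reporter is annotated, so the construct appears suited to transient use or co-transfection.

The payload is a 64 bp oligonucleotide insert encoding an shRNA against mouse diacylglycerol kinase alpha (Dgka). It was cloned between the BglII site, which was destroyed in the process, and the HindIII site, which was retained. It lies immediately downstream of the human H1 promoter, in the unannotated gap between that promoter and the second MCS fragment. H1 is an RNA polymerase III promoter that produces a short transcript with defined ends. This transcript folds into a stem-loop of sense and antisense target sequence joined by a short loop, and the cellular RNAi machinery processes it into an siRNA.

Although the hairpin targets the mouse transcript, the stated purpose is to serve as a negative control in human cells, alongside constructs that knock down human DGK alpha. In that setting it provides a matched vector and hairpin that is not expected to silence the human gene. The associated work compared the roles of the DGK alpha and zeta isoforms in T cell signalling.
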