Features (pLannotate 1.2.2; 14 found; start..end, strand, type, name):
     30..458     -  rep_origin     f1 ori (sequence partly withheld): f1 bacteriophage origin of replication; arrow indicates direction of (+) strand synthesis
    463..620     -  CDS            lacZα (fragment): LacZα fragment of β-galactosidase; lacZ fragment
    623..641     +  promoter       T7 promoter: promoter for bacteriophage T7 RNA polymerase
    650..711     +  misc_feature   MCS (fragment): pBluescript multiple cloning site
    710..924     +  promoter       H1 promoter: human H1 RNA promoter
    989..1030    +  misc_feature   MCS (fragment): pBluescript multiple cloning site
   1042..1060    -  promoter       T3 promoter: promoter for bacteriophage T3 RNA polymerase
   1105..1121    -  protein_bind   lac operator: The lac repressor binds to the lac operator to inhibit transcription in E. coli. This inhibition can be relieved by adding lactose or isopropyl-β-D-thiogalactopyranoside (IPTG). lac repressor encoded by lacI
   1129..1159    -  promoter       lac promoter: promoter for the E. coli lac operon
   1174..1195    -  protein_bind   CAP binding site: CAP binding activates transcription in the presence of cAMP. E. coli catabolite activator protein
   1208..1300    -  CDS            lacI (fragment): lac repressor; lacI; The lac repressor binds to the lac operator to inhibit transcription in E. coli. This inhibition can be relieved by adding lactose or isopropyl-β-D-thiogalactopyranoside (IPTG).
   1483..2071    -  rep_origin     ori: high-copy-number ColE1/pMB1/pBR322/pUC origin of replication
   2242..3102    -  CDS            AmpR: β-lactamase; bla; confers resistance to ampicillin, carbenicillin, and related antibiotics
   3103..3207    -  promoter       AmpR promoter: bla
>Addgene plasmid #224573 | pSuper DGK alfa mouse | addgene full sequence | sequence record 445740 | Addgene NGS Result
CTAAATTGTAAGCGTTAATATTTTGTTAAAATTCGCGTTAAATTTTTGTTAAATCAGCTCATTTTTTAAC
CAATAGGCCGAAATCGGCAAAATCCCTTATAAATCAAAAGAATAGACCGAGATAGGGT
[37 nt withheld, positions 129-165]
AAAGAACGTGGACTCCAACGTCAAAGG
[49 nt withheld, positions 193-241]
T
[91 nt withheld, positions 243-333]
G
[124 nt withheld, positions 335-458]
CCCATTCGCCATTCAGGCTGCGCAACTGTTGGGAAGGGCGATCGGTGCGGGCCTCTTCGCTATTACGCCA
GCTGGCGAAAGGGGGATGTGCTGCAAGGCGATTAAGTTGGGTAACGCCAGGGTTTTCCCAGTCACGACGT
TGTAAAACGACGGCCAGTGAATTGTAATACGACTCACTATAGGGCGAATTGGAGCTCCACCGCGGTGGCG
GCCGCTCTAGAACTAGTGGATCCCCCGGGCTGCAGGAATTCGAACGCTGACGTCATCAACCCGCTCCAAG
GAATCGCGGGCCCAGTGTCACTAGGCGGGAACACCCAGCGCGCGTGCGCCCTGGCAGGAAGATGGCTGTG
AGGGACAGGGGAGTGGCGCCCTGCAATATTTGCATGTCGCTATGTGTTCTGGGAAATCACCATAAACGTG
AAATGTCTTTGGATTTGGGAATCTTATAAGTTCTGTATGAGACCACAGATCCCCACACAAGACCACAGAT
GATTTCAAGAGAATCATCTGTGGTCTTGTGTTTTTTGGAAAAGCTTATCGATACCGTCGACCTCGAGGGG
GGGCCCGGTACCAGCTTTTGTTCCCTTTAGTGAGGGTTAATTTCGAGCTTGGCGTAATCATGGTCATAGC
TGTTTCCTGTGTGAAATTGTTATCCGCTCACAATTCCACACAACATACGAGCCGGAAGCATAAAGTGTAA
AGCCTGGGGTGCCTAATGAGTGAGCTAACTCACATTAATTGCGTTGCGCTCACTGCCCGCTTTCCAGTCG
GGAAACCTGTCGTGCCAGCTGCATTAATGAATCGGCCAACGCGCGGGGAGAGGCGGTTTGCGTATTGGGC
GCTCTTCCGCTTCCTCGCTCACTGACTCGCTGCGCTCGGTCGTTCGGCTGCGGCGAGCGGTATCAGCTCA
CTCAAAGGCGGTAATACGGTTATCCACAGAATCAGGGGATAACGCAGGAAAGAACATGTGAGCAAAAGGC
CAGCAAAAGGCCAGGAACCGTAAAAAGGCCGCGTTGCTGGCGTTTTTCCATAGGCTCCGCCCCCCTGACG
AGCATCACAAAAATCGACGCTCAAGTCAGAGGTGGCGAAACCCGACAGGACTATAAAGATACCAGGCGTT
TCCCCCTGGAAGCTCCCTCGTGCGCTCTCCTGTTCCGACCCTGCCGCTTACCGGATACCTGTCCGCCTTT
CTCCCTTCGGGAAGCGTGGCGCTTTCTCATAGCTCACGCTGTAGGTATCTCAGTTCGGTGTAGGTCGTTC
GCTCCAAGCTGGGCTGTGTGCACGAACCCCCCGTTCAGCCCGACCGCTGCGCCTTATCCGGTAACTATCG
TCTTGAGTCCAACCCGGTAAGACACGACTTATCGCCACTGGCAGCAGCCACTGGTAACAGGATTAGCAGA
GCGAGGTATGTAGGCGGTGCTACAGAGTTCTTGAAGTGGTGGCCTAACTACGGCTACACTAGAAGAACAG
TATTTGGTATCTGCGCTCTGCTGAAGCCAGTTACCTTCGGAAAAAGAGTTGGTAGCTCTTGATCCGGCAA
ACAAACCACCGCTGGTAGCGGTGGTTTTTTTGTTTGCAAGCAGCAGATTACGCGCAGAAAAAAAGGATCT
CAAGAAGATCCTTTGATCTTTTCTACGGGGTCTGACGCTCAGTGGAACGAAAACTCACGTTAAGGGATTT
TGGTCATGAGATTATCAAAAAGGATCTTCACCTAGATCCTTTTAAATTAAAAATGAAGTTTTAAATCAAT
CTAAAGTATATATGAGTAAACTTGGTCTGACAGTTACCAATGCTTAATCAGTGAGGCACCTATCTCAGCG
ATCTGTCTATTTCGTTCATCCATAGTTGCCTGACTCCCCGTCGTGTAGATAACTACGATACGGGAGGGCT
TACCATCTGGCCCCAGTGCTGCAATGATACCGCGAGACCCACGCTCACCGGCTCCAGATTTATCAGCAAT
AAACCAGCCAGCCGGAAGGGCCGAGCGCAGAAGTGGTCCTGCAACTTTATCCGCCTCCATCCAGTCTATT
AATTGTTGCCGGGAAGCTAGAGTAAGTAGTTCGCCAGTTAATAGTTTGCGCAACGTTGTTGCCATTGCTA
CAGGCATCGTGGTGTCACGCTCGTCGTTTGGTATGGCTTCATTCAGCTCCGGTTCCCAACGATCAAGGCG
AGTTACATGATCCCCCATGTTGTGCAAAAAAGCGGTTAGCTCCTTCGGTCCTCCGATCGTTGTCAGAAGT
AAGTTGGCCGCAGTGTTATCACTCATGGTTATGGCAGCACTGCATAATTCTCTTACTGTCATGCCATCCG
TAAGATGCTTTTCTGTGACTGGTGAGTACTCAACCAAGTCATTCTGAGAATAGTGTATGCGGCGACCGAG
TTGCTCTTGCCCGGCGTCAATACGGGATAATACCGCGCCACATAGCAGAACTTTAAAAGTGCTCATCATT
GGAAAACGTTCTTCGGGGCGAAAACTCTCAAGGATCTTACCGCTGTTGAGATCCAGTTCGATGTAACCCA
CTCGTGCACCCAACTGATCTTCAGCATCTTTTACTTTCACCAGCGTTTCTGGGTGAGCAAAAACAGGAAG
GCAAAATGCCGCAAAAAAGGGAATAAGGGCGACACGGAAATGTTGAATACTCATACTCTTCCTTTTTCAA
TATTATTGAAGCATTTATCAGGGTTATTGTCTCATGAGCGGATACATATTTGAATGTATTTAGAAAAATA
AACAAATAGGGGTTCCGCGCACATTTCCCCGAAAAGTGCCAC
